>Addgene plasmid #180372 | MSCV-Arkadia | addgene full sequence | sequence record 364060 | Addgene NGS Result
GACCCCACCTGTAGGTTTGGCAAGCTAGCTTAAGTAACGCCATTTTGCAAGGCATGGAAAATACATAACT
GAGAATAGAGAAGTTCAGATCAAGGTTAGGAACAGAGAGACAGCAGAATATGGGCCAAACAGGATATCTG
TGGTAAGCAGTTCCTGCCCCGGCTCAGGGCCAAGAACAGATGGTCCCCAGATGCGGTCCCGCCCTCAGCA
GTTTCTAGAGAACCATCAGATGTTTCCAGGGTGCCCCAAGGACCTGAAATGACCCTGTGCCTTATTTGAA
CTAACCAATCAGTTCGCTTCTCGCTTCTGTTCGCGCGCTTCTGCTCCCCGAGCTCAATAAAAGAGCCCAC
AACCCCTCACTCGGCGCGCCAGTCCTCCGATAGACTGCGTCGCCCGGGTACCCGTATTCCCAATAAAGCC
TCTTGCTGTTTGCATCCGAATCGTGGACTCGCTGATCCTTGGGAGGGTCTCCTCAGATTGATTGACTGCC
CACCTCGGGGGTCTTTCATTTGGAGGTTCCACCGAGATTTGGAGACCCCTGCCCAGGGACCACCGACCCC
CCCGCCGGGAGGTAAGCTGGCCAGCGGTCGTTTCGTGTCTGTCTCTGTCTTTGTGCGTGTTTGTGCCGGC
ATCTAATGTTTGCGCCTGCGTCTGTACTAGTTAGCTAACTAGCTCTGTATCTGGCGGACCCGTGGTGGAA
CTGACGAGTTCTGAACACCCGGCCGCAACCCTGGGAGACGTCCCAGGGACTTTGGGGGCCGTTTTTGTGG
CCCGACCTGAGGAAGGGAGTCGATGTGGAATCCGACCCCGTCAGGATATGTGGTTCTGGTAGGAGACGAG
AACCTAAAACAGTTCCCGCCTCCGTCTGAATTTTTGCTTTCGGTTTGGAACCGAAGCCGCGCGTCTTGTC
TGCTGCAGCGCTGCAGCATCGTTCTGTGTTGTCTCTGTCTGACTGTGTTTCTGTATTTGTCTGAAAATTA
GGGCCAGACTGTTACCACTCCCTTAAGTTTGACCTTAGGTCACTGGAAAGATGTCGAGCGGATCGCTCAC
AACCAGTCGGTAGATGTCAAGAAGAGACGTTGGGTTACCTTCTGCTCTGCAGAATGGCCAACCTTTAACG
TCGGATGGCCGCGAGACGGCACCTTTAACCGAGACCTCATCACCCAGGTTAAGATCAAGGTCTTTTCACC
TGGCCCGCATGGACACCCAGACCAGGTCCCCTACATCGTGACCTGGGAAGCCTTGGCTTTTGACCCCCCT
CCCTGGGTCAAGCCCTTTGTACACCCTAAGCCTCCGCCTCCTCTTCCTCCATCCGCCCCGTCTCTCCCCC
TTGAACCTCCTCGTTCGACCCCGCCTCGATCCTCCCTTTATCCAGCCCTCACTCCTTCTCTAGGCGCCGG
AATTAGATCCATGTCTCAATGGACTCCTGAATTTAACGAGCTCTACACCCTAAAAGTGGCTATGAAGAGT
GGGACTCCTGATGCGCCCACTACACAGGAGAGTCTGAAGGCGGTCCTTCTGCACCCACAGCCCCTAGGGG
CCACCAAGAGCTTCCCTGCAGAAGTGGAGATGATTAATAGCAAAGTGGGGAATGAATTCTCTCATCTGTG
TGATGATTCTCAAAAACAAGAGAAGGACATGACTGGCAACCAGCAAGAACAAGAAAAAAGTGGTGTTGTG
AGAAAAAAGCGCAAAAGCCAGCAGGCTGGCCCCTCATATGTGCAGAACTGTGTCAAAGAAAATCAGGAAA
TCCTAGGGCGCAGACAACAGCTAGAGACACCGAGTGATGAGGATAATGACTCTTCCTTAAGTGAGTGTCT
GTCTTCTCCCTCATCTAGTCTCCATTTTGGGGGCTCTGATACAGTGACTTCAGATGAGGATAAAGAAGTC
TCGGTGAGACATACCCAGCCTGTTCTGAGTGCTAAAAGTAGAAGTCACAGTGCAAGGTCTCACAAGTGGC
CTCGAACTGAGGCAGATCCTGTGCCAAGTTTGTTAATGAAAAGACCTTGTTTTCATGGCAGTGCACTAAG
GAGAGTCACATGCAGAAAGAGGCTGGTGAAGAGCAGCTCCTCGCAGAGGACACAGAAGCAGAAGGAGAGG
ATGCTAGTGCAGAGGAAGAAGCGGGAGGCGCTAGCTCAGAGGAAGTATGCTCTTCTCTCCAGCTCCAGTA
GCTCCAGTGAGAATGACCTCAGCAGCGATTCCTCGTCCAGCTCCTCCACCGATGGAGAAGAGGACCTGTG
TGCATCTGCCAGTGAGAACCCCAGCAACCCCGCTGCTCCCTCAGGAAGTATTGATGAAGATGTTGTGGTG
ATAGAAGCCTCCTTCACTCCCCAGGTCACTGCCAATGAAGAAATTAATGTTACCTCAACTGACAGTGAAG
TGGAGATTGTTACAGTTGGAGAAAGCTATCGGTCTCGTTCAACCCTTGGACACTCCAGATCTCATTGGAG
CCAAGGTTCAAGTTCGCATACAGGACGGCCACAGGAGTCTCGAAACCGCAGTAGGATCTCTACTGTTATA
CAGCCCCTGAGGCAGAATGCAGCAGAAGTTGTGGACCTTACTGTTGATGAAGATGAACCTACTATAGTAC
CAACCACTTCTGCTAGAATGGACTCACAAACTACTAGTGCTTCCATTAACAATTCAAATCCATCTACCTC
TGAGCAAGCCTCTGATACTACTTCAACTGTGGCCAGTAGCCAGCCTTCCACAGTGTCAGAGACTGAAGCT
ACTCTTACAAGCAATAGTGCAACTGGTTCTTCTGTGGGCGATGACGTGAGGAGAACTGCATCTAGTGCTG
TCCCAGAAAGTGGTCCTCCTGCAATGCCAAGGCTACCTTCTTGCTGCCCCCAGCACTCACCATGTGGAGG
GACATCACAGAGCCATCATGCATTAGCACACCCACACTCAAGTTGTTTTCAGCAGCATGGCCACCATTTT
CAGCATCACCACCATCACCACCATACTCCCCACCCAGCTGTCCCAGTTTCTCCTTCCTTCAGTGACCCTG
CTTGCCCAGTGGAAAGACCTCAAGTACAGGCGCCTTGTGGAGCAAATAGCAGCTCTGGTTCCAGCTACCA
TGACCAGCAGGCATTGCCAGTCGATCTGAGCAACAGTGCTCTCAGGACTCATGGAAGTGGGGGTTTCCAT
GGTGCATCTGCTTTTGACCCCTGCTGCCCTGTCACATCTTCCCGGGCTGCAGTCTTTGGCCATCAGGCTG
CTGCTGCCCCGACTCAGCCATTATCAATAGATGGCTATGGCTCCAGCATGGTTGCCCAGCCCCAGCCCCA
GCCCCCTCCACAGCCTTCTCTTTCGTCATGTCGGCACTACATGCCACCTCCGTATGCTTCCTTGACAAGA
CCACTGCACCATCAAGCCTCAGCTTGCCATCACTCTCATGGAAATGCCCCTCCCCAGACTCAGCCTCCCC
CTCAAGTGGATTACGTGATTCCGCATCCTGTCCATGCTTTCCATTCTCAGATATCTTCTCATGCAGCATC
TCACCCTGTGGCACCACCGCCGCCAACACATTTAGGCAGTACAGCGGCACCCATCCCTCAGCATCTTCCT
CCTGCTCACCAGCCGATTTCACACCATATTCCAGCCCCAGCACCTTCAGCCCAGAGACTGCACCCTCATG
AAGTGATGCAGAGGATGGAAGTTCAGAGGAGGAGGATGATGCAGCATCCAACGCGGGCACATGAACGGCC
CCCGCCCCATCCACATAGGATGCACCCAAACTATGGCCATGGGCATCATATTCATGTGCCTCAAACCATG
TCTTCACATCCTCGCCAGGCTCCAGAGAGAACTGCCTGGGAACTGGGGATTGAAGCTGGAGTAACTGCAG
CTACCTACACACCTGGTGCTCTGCACCCTCACCTGGCCCATTACCACGCCCCGCCTCGACTTCATCACCT
CCAGTTAGGAGCACTTCCTTTAATGGTTCCTGACATGGCAGGCTATCCTCACATCCGTTATATTTCTTCA
GGATTGGATGGAGCATCATTCAGAGGTCCTTTTAGGGGCAATTTTGAGGAATTGATTCATCTGGAAGAAA
GATTAGGAAATGTCAATCGTGGAGCCTCCCAGGGAACAATTGAAAGATGCACATATCCACATAAATATAA
AAAGAGGAAACTGCACTGCAAACAAGATGGGGAAGAAGGGACTGAGGAAGACACAGAGGAAAAATGTACT
ATCTGTTTGTCTATTTTAGAGGAAGGTGAAGATGTGAGGCGCCTTCCATGTATGCACCTTTTCCACCAAG
TGTGTGTTGATCAGTGGCTGATCACCAATAAGAAGTGCCCCATATGCAGAGTGGACATCGAGGCCCAGCT
GCCAAGTGAAAGTTGAGTCGACTGGATCCGGTACCGAATTCGCGGCCGCACTCGAGATATCTAGACCCAG
CTTTCTTGTACAAAGTGGTTCGATGACGGTATCGATAAGCTTGATATCGAATTCCGCCCCCCCCCCTAAC
GTTACTGGCCGAAGCCGCTTGGAATAAGGCCGGTGTGCGTTTGTCTATATGTTATTTTCCACCATATTGC
CGTCTTTTGGCAATGTGAGGGCCCGGAAACCTGGCCCTGTCTTCTTGACGAGCATTCCTAGGGGTCTTTC
CCCTCTCGCCAAAGGAATGCAAGGTCTGTTGAATGTCGTGAAGGAAGCAGTTCCTCTGGAAGCTTCTTGA
AGACAAACAACGTCTGTAGCGACCCTTTGCAGGCAGCGGAACCCCCCACCTGGCGACAGGTGCCTCTGCG
GCCAAAAGCCACGTGTATAAGATACACCTGCAAAGGCGGCACAACCCCAGTGCCACGTTGTGAGTTGGAT
AGTTGTGGAAAGAGTCAAATGGCTCTCCTCAAGCGTATTCAACAAGGGGCTGAAGGATGCCCAGAAGGTA
CCCCATTGTATGGGATCTGATCTGGGGCCTCGGTGCACATGCTTTACATGTGTTTAGTCGAGGTTAAAAA
AACGTCTAGGCCCCCCGAACCACGGGGACGTGGTTTTCCTTTGAAAAACACGATGATAATATGGCCACAA
CCATGGGTCTTTTCTGCAGTCACCGTCCTCGAGGCACCATGAACCCAGCCATCAGCGTCGCTCTCCTGCT
CTCAGTCTTGCAGGTGTCCCGAGGGCAGAAGGTGACCAGCCTGACAGCCTGCCTGGTGAACCAAAACCTT
CGCCTGGACTGCCGCCATGAGAATAACACCAAGGATAACTCCATCCAGCATGAGTTCAGCCTGACCCGAG
AGAAGAGGAAGCACGTGCTCTCAGGCACCCTTGGGATACCCGAGCACACGTACCGCTCCCGCGTCACCCT
CTCCAACCAGCCCTATATCAAGGTCCTTACCCTAGCCAACTTCACCACCAAGGATGAGGGCGACTACTTT
TGTGAGCTTCGCGTCTCGGGCGCGAATCCCATGAGCTCCAATAAAAGTATCAGTGTGTATAGAGACAAGC
TGGTCAAGTGTGGCGGCATAAGCCTGCTGGTTCAGAACACATCCTGGATGCTGCTGCTGCTGCTTTCCCT
CTCCCTCCTCCAAGCCCTGGACTTCATTTCTCTGTGACGCGTAGAATTCGATAAAATAAAAGATTTTATT
TAGTCTCCAGAAAAAGGGGGGAATGAAAGACCCCACCTGTAGGTTTGGCAAGCTAGCTTAAGTAACGCCA
TTTTGCAAGGCATGGAAAATACATAACTGAGAATAGAGAAGTTCAGATCAAGGTTAGGAACAGAGAGACA
GCAGAATATGGGCCAAACAGGATATCTGTGGTAAGCAGTTCCTGCCCCGGCTCAGGGCCAAGAACAGATG
GTCCCCAGATGCGGTCCCGCCCTCAGCAGTTTCTAGAGAACCATCAGATGTTTCCAGGGTGCCCCAAGGA
CCTGAAATGACCCTGTGCCTTATTTGAACTAACCAATCAGTTCGCTTCTCGCTTCTGTTCGCGCGCTTCT
GCTCCCCGAGCTCAATAAAAGAGCCCACAACCCCTCACTCGGCGCGCCAGTCCTCCGATAGACTGCGTCG
CCCGGGTACCCGTGTATCCAATAAACCCTCTTGCAGTTGCATCCGACTTGTGGTCTCGCTGTTCCTTGGG
AGGGTCTCCTCTGAGTGATTGACTACCCGTCAGCGGGGGTCTTTCATGGGTAACAGTTTCTTGAAGTTGG
AGAACAACATTCTGAGGGTAGGAGTCGAATATTAAGTAATCCTGACTCAATTAGCCACTGTTTTGAATCC
ACATACTCCAATACTCCTGAAATAGTTCATTATGGACAGCGCAGAAAGAGCTGGGGAGAATTGTGAAATT
GTTATCCGCTCACAATTCCACACAACATACGAGCCGGAAGCATAAAGTGTAAAGCCTGGGGTGCCTAATG
AGTGAGCTAACTCACATTAATTGCGTTGCGCTCACTGCCCGCTTTCCAGTCGGGAAACCTGTCGTGCCAG
CTGCATTAATGAATCGGCCAACGCGCGGGGAGAGGCGGTTTGCGTATTGGGCGCTCTTCCGCTTCCTCGC
TCACTGACTCGCTGCGCTCGGTCGTTCGGCTGCGGCGAGCGGTATCAGCTCACTCAAAGGCGGTAATACG
GTTATCCACAGAATCAGGGGATAACGCAGGAAAGAACATGTGAGCAAAAGGCCAGCAAAAGGCCAGGAAC
CGTAAAAAGGCCGCGTTGCTGGCGTTTTTCCATAGGCTCCGCCCCCCTGACGAGCATCACAAAAATCGAC
GCTCAAGTCAGAGGTGGCGAAACCCGACAGGACTATAAAGATACCAGGCGTTTCCCCCTGGAAGCTCCCT
CGTGCGCTCTCCTGTTCCGACCCTGCCGCTTACCGGATACCTGTCCGCCTTTCTCCCTTCGGGAAGCGTG
GCGCTTTCTCATAGCTCACGCTGTAGGTATCTCAGTTCGGTGTAGGTCGTTCGCTCCAAGCTGGGCTGTG
TGCACGAACCCCCCGTTCAGCCCGACCGCTGCGCCTTATCCGGTAACTATCGTCTTGAGTCCAACCCGGT
AAGACACGACTTATCGCCACTGGCAGCAGCCACTGGTAACAGGATTAGCAGAGCGAGGTATGTAGGCGGT
GCTACAGAGTTCTTGAAGTGGTGGCCTAACTACGGCTACACTAGAAGAACAGTATTTGGTATCTGCGCTC
TGCTGAAGCCAGTTACCTTCGGAAAAAGAGTTGGTAGCTCTTGATCCGGCAAACAAACCACCGCTGGTAG
CGGTGGTTTTTTTGTTTGCAAGCAGCAGATTACGCGCAGAAAAAAAGGATCTCAAGAAGATCCTTTGATC
TTTTCTACGGGGTCTGACGCTCAGTGGAACGAAAACTCACGTTAAGGGATTTTGGTCATGAGATTATCAA
AAAGGATCTTCACCTAGATCCTTTTAAATTAAAAATGAAGTTTTAAATCAATCTAAAGTATATATGAGTA
AACTTGGTCTGACAGTTACCAATGCTTAATCAGTGAGGCACCTATCTCAGCGATCTGTCTATTTCGTTCA
TCCATAGTTGCCTGACTCCCCGTCGTGTAGATAACTACGATACGGGAGGGCTTACCATCTGGCCCCAGTG
CTGCAATGATACCGCGAGACCCACGCTCACCGGCTCCAGATTTATCAGCAATAAACCAGCCAGCCGGAAG
GGCCGAGCGCAGAAGTGGTCCTGCAACTTTATCCGCCTCCATCCAGTCTATTAATTGTTGCCGGGAAGCT
AGAGTAAGTAGTTCGCCAGTTAATAGTTTGCGCAACGTTGTTGCCATTGCTACAGGCATCGTGGTGTCAC
GCTCGTCGTTTGGTATGGCTTCATTCAGCTCCGGTTCCCAACGATCAAGGCGAGTTACATGATCCCCCAT
GTTGTGCAAAAAAGCGGTTAGCTCCTTCGGTCCTCCGATCGTTGTCAGAAGTAAGTTGGCCGCAGTGTTA
TCACTCATGGTTATGGCAGCACTGCATAATTCTCTTACTGTCATGCCATCCGTAAGATGCTTTTCTGTGA
CTGGTGAGTACTCAACCAAGTCATTCTGAGAATAGTGTATGCGGCGACCGAGTTGCTCTTGCCCGGCGTC
AATACGGGATAATACCGCGCCACATAGCAGAACTTTAAAAGTGCTCATCATTGGAAAACGTTCTTCGGGG
CGAAAACTCTCAAGGATCTTACCGCTGTTGAGATCCAGTTCGATGTAACCCACTCGTGCACCCAACTGAT
CTTCAGCATCTTTTACTTTCACCAGCGTTTCTGGGTGAGCAAAAACAGGAAGGCAAAATGCCGCAAAAAA
GGGAATAAGGGCGACACGGAAATGTTGAATACTCATACTCTTCCTTTTTCAATATTATTGAAGCATTTAT
CAGGGTTATTGTCTCATGAGCGGATACATATTTGAATGTATTTAGAAAAATAAACAAATAGGGGTTCCGC
GCACATTTCCCCGAAAAGTGCCACCTGACGTCTAAGAAACCATTATTATCATGACATTAACCTATAAAAA
TAGGCGTATCACGAGGCCCTTTCGTCTCGCGCGTTTCGGTGATGACGGTGAAAACCTCTGACACATGCAG
CTCCCGGAGACGGTCACAGCTTGTCTGTAAGCGGATGCCGGGAGCAGACAAGCCCGTCAGGGCGCGTCAG
CGGGTGTTGGCGGGTGTCGGGGCTGGCTTAACTATGCGGCATCAGAGCAGATTGTACTGAGAGTGCACCA
TATGCGGTGTGAAATACCGCACAGATGCGTAAGGAGAAAATACCGCATCAGGCGCCATTCGCCATTCAGG
CTGCGCAACTGTTGGGAAGGGCGATCGGTGCGGGCCTCTTCGCTATTACGCCAGCTGGCGAAAGGGGGAT
GTGCTGCAAGGCGATTAAGTTGGGTAACGCCAGGGTTTTCCCAGTCACGACGTTGTAAAACGACGGCGCA
AGGAATGGTGCATGCAAGGAGATGGCGCCCAACAGTCCCCCGGCCACGGGGCCTGCCACCATACCCACGC
CGAAACAAGCGCTCATGAGCCCGAAGTGGCGAGCCCGATCTTCCCCATCGGTGATGTCGGCGATATAGGC
GCCAGCAACCGCACCTGTGGCGCCGGTGATGCCGGCCACGATGCGTCCGGCGTAGAGGCGATTAGTCCAA
TTTGTTAAAGACAGGATATCAGTGGTCCAGGCTCTAGTTTTGACTCAACAATATCACCAGCTGAAGCCTA
TAGAGTACGAGCCATAGATAAAATAAAAGATTTTATTTAGTCTCCAGAAAAAGGGGGGAATGAAA
Features (pLannotate 1.2.2; 22 found; start..end, strand, type, name):
    574..915     +  misc_feature   MESV Ψ: packaging signal of murine embryonic stem cell virus
    982..1398    +  CDS            gag (truncated): truncated Moloney murine leukemia virus (MMLV) gag gene lacking the start codon
   1411..4353    +  CDS            Rnf111: RN111_MOUSE - Experimental evidence at protein level: Swiss-Prot protein existence level 1. E3 ubiquitin-protein ligase required for mesoderm patterning during embryonic development (PubMed:11298452). Acts as an enhancer of the transcriptional responses of the SMAD2/SMAD3 effectors, which are activated downstream of BMP (PubMed:14657019). Acts by mediating ubiquitination and degradation of SMAD inhibitors such as SMAD7, inducing their proteasomal degradation and thereby enhancing the transcriptional activity of TGF-beta and BMP (PubMed:14657019). In addition to enhance transcription of SMAD2/S
   4405..4429    -  protein_bind   attB2: mutant version of attB; recombination site for the Gateway® BP reaction BP Clonase™
   4435..4465    -  misc_feature   MCS (fragment): pBluescript multiple cloning site
   4567..5029    +  misc_feature   IRES: internal ribosome entry site (IRES) of the encephalomyocarditis virus (EMCV)
   5041..5059    +  intron         CMV intron (fragment): modified intron A from human cytomegalovirus
   5079..5567    +  CDS            Thy1.1: mouse GPI-anchored cell surface glycoprotein of the immunoglobulin superfamily This allele of Thy1 is also known as CD90.1.
   5623..6137    +  LTR            3' LTR: 3' long terminal repeat from murine embryonic stem cell virus
   6299..6315    -  protein_bind   lac operator: The lac repressor binds to the lac operator to inhibit transcription in E. coli. This inhibition can be relieved by adding lactose or isopropyl-β-D-thiogalactopyranoside (IPTG). lac repressor encoded by lacI
   6323..6353    -  promoter       lac promoter: promoter for the E. coli lac operon
   6368..6389    -  protein_bind   CAP binding site: CAP binding activates transcription in the presence of cAMP. E. coli catabolite activator protein
   6402..6494    -  CDS            lacI (fragment): lac repressor; lacI; The lac repressor binds to the lac operator to inhibit transcription in E. coli. This inhibition can be relieved by adding lactose or isopropyl-β-D-thiogalactopyranoside (IPTG).
   6677..7265    -  rep_origin     ori: high-copy-number ColE1/pMB1/pBR322/pUC origin of replication
   7436..8296    -  CDS            AmpR: β-lactamase; bla; confers resistance to ampicillin, carbenicillin, and related antibiotics
   8297..8401    -  promoter       AmpR promoter: bla
   8496..8531    +  CDS            rop (fragment): Rop protein, which maintains plasmids at low copy number; rop
   8633..8732    +  misc_feature   bom (fragment): basis of mobility region from pBR322
   8738..8887    -  CDS            lacZα (fragment): LacZα fragment of β-galactosidase; lacZ fragment
   8887..9088    -  CDS            TcR (fragment): tetracycline efflux protein; tet; confers resistance to tetracycline
   9089..9187    +  CDS            env (fragment): murine leukemia virus gPr80 envelope polyprotein precursor; env; proteolytically cleaved into gp70SU and p15TM subunits
   9229..510     +  LTR            5' LTR (across the origin): 5' long terminal repeat from murine embryonic stem cell virus
