[The description below was written by a language model from this plasmid's Addgene catalogue record and pLannotate feature annotations shown in this document.]
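Description:
MSCV-Arkadia is a gammaretroviral mammalian expression plasmid built on the MSCV-IRES-Thy1.1 DEST backbone and carrying the mouse Arkadia coding sequence (Rnf111), which encodes an E3 ubiquitin ligase that enhances SMAD2/SMAD3-dependent TGF-β/BMP signalling by promoting degradation of inhibitors such as SMAD7. The full sequenced plasmid is 9,235 nt. In bacteria it replicates from a high-copy ColE1/pUC-type origin and is selected with ampicillin through the AmpR β-lactamase cassette. The repeated LTRs explain why recombination-deficient strains are listed for propagation. The remaining bacterial region contains only fragments of lac, rop, bom, TcR and lacZα sequences, which are cloning remnants and not functional units.

The retroviral transfer cassette is flanked by murine embryonic stem cell virus 5′ and 3′ LTRs. The 5′ LTR serves as the promoter, followed by the MESV Ψ packaging signal and a truncated, start-codon-less gag segment that extends the packaging region without producing Gag protein. Rnf111 sits immediately downstream, inserted by restriction cloning with a BamHI/BglII fusion at the 5′ junction, which destroyed the site, and an intact SalI site at the 3′ end. A residual attB2 site and an MCS fragment from the Gateway-derived backbone follow the insert. An EMCV IRES then drives translation of Thy1.1 (CD90.1), a GPI-anchored surface marker, from the same LTR-driven transcript, so transduced cells can be identified or sorted by surface staining.

Because the plasmid lacks functional gag, pol and env genes, those functions must be supplied in trans to produce virus. The stated purpose is expression of mouse Arkadia, and the associated publication concerns Arkadia–SKI/SnoN signalling in TGF-β-induced iTreg and Th17 cell differentiation.
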