Addgene plasmid #180372: MSCV-Arkadia
Purpose: expressing mouse Arkadia proteins
Depositing lab: Dan Littman. Depositing organization: NYU Grossman School of Medicine. Publication: Arkadia-SKI/SnoN signaling differentially regulates TGF-beta-induced iTreg and Th17 cell differentiation. Xu H, Wu L, Nguyen HH, Mesa KR, Raghavan V, Episkopou V, Littman DR. J Exp Med. 2021 Nov 1;218(11). pii: 212614. doi: 10.1084/jem.20210777. Epub 2021 Sep 2. PubMed 34473197.
Backbone
  Vector backbone: MSCV-IRES-Thy1.1 DEST
  Backbone size w/o insert (bp): 6395
  Vector type: Mammalian Expression, Retroviral
Growth in bacteria
  Bacterial resistance: Ampicillin, 100 μg/mL
  Growth temperature: 37°C
  Growth strain: NEB Stable ; Stbl3
  Copy number: High Copy
Gene/Insert
  Gene/Insert name: Arkadia (alt name: RNF111)
  Species: M. musculus (mouse)
  Entrez Gene: Rnf111 (a.k.a. ARK, Arkadia)
  Promoter: LTR promoter
  Cloning method: Restriction Enzyme; 5′ cloning site BamHI sticky end to 5' of Arkadia and BglII sticky end of MSCV (destroyed during cloning); 3′ cloning site SalI (not destroyed)
  Sequencing primers: 5′ CGTCTCTCCCCCTTGAACCT; 3′ GGGGCGGAATTCGATATCAAGCT
Terms and licenses: Academic/Nonprofit Terms; Industry Terms: Not Available to Industry
How to cite: MSCV-Arkadia was a gift from Dan Littman (Addgene plasmid # 180372 ; http://n2t.net/addgene:180372 ; RRID:Addgene_180372)
