>Addgene plasmid #180372 | MSCV-Arkadia | depositor partial sequence | sequence record 350397 | sequencing primer: CGTCTCTCCCCCTTGAACCT
CTTTATCCAGCCCTCACTCCTTCTCTAGGCGCCGGAATTAGATCCATGTCTCAATGGACTCCTGAATTTA
ACGAGCTCTACACCCTAAAAGTGGCTATGAAGAGTGGGACTCCTGATGCGCCCACTACACAGGAGAGTCT
GAAGGCGGTCCTTCTGCACCCACAGCCCCTAGGGGCCACCAAGAGCTTCCCTGCAGAAGTGGAGATGATT
AATAGCAAAGTGGGGAATGAATTCTCTCATCTGTGTGATGATTCTCAAAAACAAGAGAAGGACATGACTG
GCAACCAGCAAGAACAAGAAAAAAGTGGTGTTGTGAGAAAAAAGCGCAAAAGCCAGCAGGCTGGCCCCTC
ATATGTGCAGAACTGTGTCAAAGAAAATCAGGAAATCCTAGGGCGCAGACAACAGCTAGAGACACCGAGT
GATGAGGATAATGACTCTTCCTTAAGTGAGTGTCTGTCTTCTCCCTCATCTAGTCTCCATTTTGGGGGCT
CTGATACAGTGACTTCAGATGAGGATAAAGAAGTCTCGGTGAGACATACCCAGCCTGTTCTGAGTGCTAA
AAGTAGAAGTCACAGTGCAAGGTCTCACAAGTGGCCTCGAACTGAGGCAGATCCTGTGCCAAGTTTGTTA
ATGAAAAGACCTTGTTTTCATGGCAGTGCACTAAGGAGAGTCACATGCAGAAAGAGGCTGGTGAAGAGCA
GCTCCTCGCAGAGGACACAGAAGCAGAAGGAGAGGATGCTAGTGCAGAGGAAGAAGCGGGAGGCGCTAGC
TCAGAGGAAGTATGCTCTTCTCTCCAGCTCCAGTAGCTCCAGTGAGAATGACCTCAGCAGCGATTCCTCG
TCCAGCTCCTCCACCGATGGAGAAGAGGACCTGTGTGCATCTGCCAGTGAGAACCCCAGCAACCCCGCTG
CTCCCTCAG
