>Addgene plasmid #180372 | MSCV-Arkadia | depositor partial sequence | sequence record 350398 | sequencing primer: GGGGCGGAATTCGATATCAAGCT
GCTGGGTCTAGATATCTCGAGTGCGGCCGCGAATTCGGTACCGGATCCAGTCGACTCAACTTTCACTTGG
CAGCTGGGCCTCGATGTCCACTCTGCATATGGGGCACTTCTTATTGGTGATCAGCCACTGATCAACACAC
ACTTGGTGGAAAAGGTGCATACATGGAAGGCGCCTCACATCTTCACCTTCCTCTAAAATAGACAAACAGA
TAGTACATTTTTCCTCTGTGTCTTCCTCAGTCCCTTCTTCCCCATCTTGTTTGCAGTGCAGTTTCCTCTT
TTTATATTTATGTGGATATGTGCATCTTTCAATTGTTCCCTGGGAGGCTCCACGATTGACATTTCCTAAT
CTTTCTTCCAGATGAATCAATTCCTCAAAATTGCCCCTAAAAGGACCTCTGAATGATGCTCCATCCAATC
CTGAAGAAATATAACGGATGTGAGGATAGCCTGCCATGTCAGGAACCATTAAAGGAAGTGCTCCTAACTG
GAGGTGATGAAGTCGAGGCGGGGCGTGGTAATGGGCCAGGTGAGGGTGCAGAGCACCAGGTGTGTAGGTA
GCTGCAGTTACTCCAGCTTCAATCCCCAGTTCCCAGGCAGTTCTCTCTGGAGCCTGGCGAGGATGTGAAG
ACATGGTTTGAGGCACATGAATATGATGCCCATGGCCATAGTTTGGGTGCATCCTATGTGGATGGGGCGG
GGGCCGTTCATGTGCCCGCGTTGGATGCTGCATCATCCTCCTCCTCTGAACTTCCATCCTCTGCATCACT
TCATGAGGGTGCAGTCTCTGGGCTGAAGGTGCTGGGGCTGGAATATGGTGTGAAATCGGCTGGTGAGCA
